>Addgene plasmid #46866 | pGL3-24p3/LCN2-145-LUC | addgene partial sequence | sequence record 68246 | LucNRev 5'-CCTTATGCAGTTGCTCTCC-3'
GGGCCTTTCTTTATGTTTTTGGCGTCTTCCATGGTGGCTTTACCAACAGTACCGGAATGCCAAGCTTACT
TAGATCCAGATCTCGAGGGCCATGGTTTCCACAGCTACTAGGTCTGATGTGTGCTGGAGGAGGAAGAGCA
GAGAGTGAGGAGGACTCCCCAGCGGGCTTTTTATGGGCCTACCTGGCTGCCAGCCCCCCTGTTGGGCGGG
GTAGTCCATCCTTTACCAAGTCCAGGAAGCCATGAAGTAATTGCCAGTACGCGTAAGAGCTCGGTACCTA
TCGATAGAGAAATGTTCTGGCACCTGCACTTGCACTGGGGACAGCCTATTTTGCTAGTTTGTTTTGTTTC
GTTTTGTTTTGATGGAGAGCGTATGTTAGTACTATCGATTCACACAAAAAACCAACACACAGATGTAATG
AAAATAAAGATATTTTATTGCGGCCGCTCCAAGTACCTCCCGTACCTTAATATTACTTACTTATCATGGT
AGCTTGGGCTGGCGTAATAGCGAAGAGGCCCGCACCGATCGCCCTTCCCAACAGTTGCGCAGCCTGAATG
GCGAATGGCAAATTGTAAGCGTTAATATTTTGTTAAAATTCGCGTTAAATTTTTGTTAAATCAGCTCATT
TTTTAACCAATAGGCCGAAATCGGCAAAATCCCTTATAAATCAAAAGAATAGACCGAGATAGGGT
[37 nt withheld, positions 696-732]
AAAGAACGTGGACTCCAACGTCAAAGG
[46 nt withheld, positions 760-805]
