[The description below was written by a language model from this plasmid's Addgene catalogue record.]
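Description:
pGL3-24p3/LCN2-145-LUC is a luciferase reporter plasmid built on the promoterless pGL3-basic backbone, with a total size of about 4.96 kb. It is maintained in E. coli as a high-copy plasmid under ampicillin selection. pGL3-basic carries a firefly luciferase coding sequence with no eukaryotic promoter or enhancer of its own, so luciferase output in transfected cells depends on whatever regulatory sequence is placed in the upstream polylinker. No feature table accompanies the record, so the individual backbone elements are not itemised here.

The insert is a 145 bp fragment of the mouse 24p3/lipocalin 2 (LCN2) proximal promoter, cloned upstream of luciferase between the MluI and XhoI sites, both of which were destroyed during cloning. The record describes this fragment as the minimal 24p3 promoter and annotates it as "inactive". This suggests that the truncated fragment does not support the reporter activity expected of a longer promoter construct, although the record does not state which regulatory elements are retained or lost.

The construct therefore appears suited to use as a minimal or baseline version in promoter deletion analyses, for comparison with longer 24p3 promoter reporters in transient transfection assays. The associated publication concerns IL-17 receptor signalling and target gene expression, which fits with using the 24p3/LCN2 promoter as a transcriptional readout of that pathway. The exact experimental role of this particular truncation is not specified in the record.
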