Addgene plasmid #46866: pGL3-24p3/LCN2-145-LUC
Purpose: murine 24p3 minimal promoter as a luciferase reporter
Depositing lab: Sarah Gaffen. Depositing organization: University at Buffalo (SUNY Buffalo). Publication: Distinct functional motifs within the IL-17 receptor regulate signal transduction and target gene expression. Maitra A, Shen F, Hanel W, Mossman K, Tocker J, Swart D, Gaffen SL. Proc Natl Acad Sci U S A. 2007 May 1;104(18):7506-11. Epub 2007 Apr 24. 10.1073/pnas.0611589104 PubMed 17456598.
Backbone
  Vector backbone: pGL3-basic
  Backbone manufacturer: Promega
  Backbone size w/o insert (bp): 4818
  Total vector size (bp): 4963
  Vector type: Luciferase
Growth in bacteria
  Bacterial resistance: Ampicillin, 100 μg/mL
  Growth temperature: 37°C
  Growth strain: DH5alpha
  Copy number: High Copy
Gene/Insert
  Gene/Insert name: 24p3/lipocalin 2 proximal promoter (alt name: LCN2 promoter)
  Species: M. musculus (mouse)
  Insert size (bp): 145
  Promoter: 24p3 promoter (inactive)
  Cloning method: Restriction Enzyme; 5′ cloning site Mlu I (destroyed during cloning); 3′ cloning site Xho I (destroyed during cloning)
  Sequencing primers: 5′ RVprimer3; 3′ LucNrev
Terms and licenses: Academic/Nonprofit Terms; Industry Terms: Not Available to Industry
How to cite: pGL3-24p3/LCN2-145-LUC was a gift from Sarah Gaffen (Addgene plasmid # 46866 ; http://n2t.net/addgene:46866 ; RRID:Addgene_46866)
